Addgene plasmid #183553: shRNA-Ratio-PosCon
Purpose: Designed to test the efficacy of shRNA by assessing the ratio of GFP-fusion protein to RFP (shRNA ratio positive control (Pbrm1), Figure S2)
Depositing lab: Erik Dent. Depositing organization: University of Wisconsin, Madison. Publication: A Single Transcript Knockdown-Replacement Strategy Employing 5' UTR Secondary Structures to Precisely Titrate Rescue Protein Translation. Millette MM, Holland ED, Tenpas TJ, Dent EW. Front Genome Ed. 2022 Mar 28;4:803375. doi: 10.3389/fgeed.2022.803375. eCollection 2022. PubMed 35419562.
Backbone
  Vector backbone: shRNA-Ratio
  Vector type: Mammalian Expression
Growth in bacteria
  Bacterial resistance: Ampicillin, 100 μg/mL
  Growth temperature: 37°C
  Growth strain: DH5alpha
  Copy number: High Copy
Gene/Insert
  Gene/Insert name: Pbrm1 shRNA
  gRNA/shRNA sequence: TTTGTAGATCAAAGACTCTGGT
  Species: Other
  Promoter: CBh
  Cloning method: Gibson Cloning
Terms and licenses: Academic/Nonprofit Terms; Industry Terms: Not Available to Industry
How to cite: shRNA-Ratio-PosCon was a gift from Erik Dent (Addgene plasmid # 183553 ; http://n2t.net/addgene:183553 ; RRID:Addgene_183553)
