[The description below was written by a language model from this plasmid's Addgene catalogue record and pLannotate feature annotations shown in this document.]
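Description:
shRNA-Ratio-PosCon is a mammalian expression plasmid built on the shRNA-Ratio backbone and designed to score how well an shRNA knocks down its target by a two-colour fluorescence readout. It is maintained in E. coli as a high-copy plasmid through a ColE1/pUC-type origin and selected with ampicillin via the β-lactamase gene. The backbone also carries an SV40 origin and SV40 poly(A) signal, along with residual lac promoter/operator and lacI fragments that appear to be cloning-vector remnants.

The annotated sequence shows two separate expression cassettes, each driven by a CBh-type promoter (CMV enhancer, chicken β-actin promoter and the hybrid CBA/MVM intron). The first expresses the green fluorescent protein mClover3 and ends in a bGH poly(A) signal. According to the stated purpose, this arm supplies the GFP-fusion that serves as the knockdown target, although the feature table annotates no fused target sequence between the mClover3 coding region and the terminator, so its exact nature is not stated in the record. The second cassette expresses the red protein mScarlet-I, followed by an unannotated gap and then 3' miR-30a flanking sequence, consistent with a miR-30-based shRNA embedded downstream of the red reporter on the same transcript, and terminates in a rabbit β-globin poly(A) signal. The insert is an shRNA against Pbrm1, introduced by Gibson cloning.

Because red fluorescence reports on the transcript carrying the shRNA, the green-to-red ratio in transfected cells gives a normalised measure of knockdown efficacy. This version serves as the positive control for the assay system.
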