Features (pLannotate 1.2.2; 25 found; start..end, strand, type, name):
     12..297     +  enhancer       CMV enhancer: human cytomegalovirus immediate early enhancer; contains an 18-bp deletion relative to the standard CMV enhancer
    299..576     +  promoter       chicken β-actin promoter: No description available
    577..804     +  intron         hybrid intron: hybrid between chicken β-actin (CBA) and minute virus of mice (MMV) introns (Gray et al., 2011)
    834..1550    +  CDS            mClover3: mClover3 is a basic (constitutively fluorescent) green/yellow fluorescent protein published in 2016, derived from Aequorea victoria. It is reported to be a rapidly-maturing monomer with high acid sensitivity.
   1636..1747    +  polyA_signal   bGH poly(A) signal: bovine growth hormone polyadenylation signal
   1911..2196    +  enhancer       CMV enhancer: human cytomegalovirus immediate early enhancer; contains an 18-bp deletion relative to the standard CMV enhancer
   2198..2321    +  promoter       chicken β-actin promoter (fragment): contains a 21-bp deletion relative to the standard chicken β-actin promoter
   2348..2369    +  promoter       chicken β-actin promoter (fragment): No description available
   2476..2703    +  intron         hybrid intron: hybrid between chicken β-actin (CBA) and minute virus of mice (MMV) introns (Gray et al., 2011)
   2715..3410    +  CDS            mScarlet-I: mScarlet-I is a basic (constitutively fluorescent) red fluorescent protein published in 2016, derived from synthetic construct. It is reported to be a rapidly-maturing monomer with moderate acid sensitivity.
   3617..3743    +  ncRNA          3' miR-30a: sequence downstream of the 71-nt precursor of the human miR-30a microRNA (Zeng et al., 2002) miRNA
   3773..3812    +  promoter       PGK promoter (fragment): mouse phosphoglycerate kinase 1 promoter
   3818..3889    +  CDS            HBB (fragment): HBB_PONPY - Experimental evidence at transcript level: Swiss-Prot protein existence level 2. Involved in oxygen transport from the lung to the various peripheral tissues. From Pongo pygmaeus (Bornean orangutan).
   3960..4015    +  polyA_signal   β-globin poly(A) signal: rabbit β-globin polyadenylation signal (Gil and Proudfoot, 1987)
   4400..4416    -  protein_bind   lac operator: The lac repressor binds to the lac operator to inhibit transcription in E. coli. This inhibition can be relieved by adding lactose or isopropyl-β-D-thiogalactopyranoside (IPTG). lac repressor encoded by lacI
   4424..4454    -  promoter       lac promoter: promoter for the E. coli lac operon
   4469..4490    -  protein_bind   CAP binding site: CAP binding activates transcription in the presence of cAMP. E. coli catabolite activator protein
   4503..4542    -  CDS            lacI (fragment): lac repressor; lacI; The lac repressor binds to the lac operator to inhibit transcription in E. coli. This inhibition can be relieved by adding lactose or isopropyl-β-D-thiogalactopyranoside (IPTG).
   4549..4571    +  promoter       SV40 promoter (fragment): SV40 enhancer and early promoter
   4595..4730    +  rep_origin     SV40 ori: SV40 origin of replication
   4750..4884    +  polyA_signal   SV40 poly(A) signal: SV40 polyadenylation signal
   4886..4940    -  CDS            lacI (fragment): lac repressor; lacI; The lac repressor binds to the lac operator to inhibit transcription in E. coli. This inhibition can be relieved by adding lactose or isopropyl-β-D-thiogalactopyranoside (IPTG).
   5123..5711    -  rep_origin     ori: high-copy-number ColE1/pMB1/pBR322/pUC origin of replication
   5882..6742    -  CDS            AmpR: β-lactamase; bla; confers resistance to ampicillin, carbenicillin, and related antibiotics
   6743..6847    -  promoter       AmpR promoter: bla
>Addgene plasmid #183553 | shRNA-Ratio-PosCon | addgene full sequence | sequence record 365408 | Addgene NGS Result
GTCGACGTACCCGTTACATAACTTACGGTAAATGGCCCGCCTGGCTGACCGCCCAACGACCCCCGCCCAT
TGACGTCAATAGTAACGCCAATAGGGACTTTCCATTGACGTCAATGGGTGGAGTATTTACGGTAAACTGC
CCACTTGGCAGTACATCAAGTGTATCATATGCCAAGTACGCCCCCTATTGACGTCAATGACGGTAAATGG
CCCGCCTGGCATTGTGCCCAGTACATGACCTTATGGGACTTTCCTACTTGGCAGTACATCTACGTATTAG
TCATCGCTATTACCATGGTCGAGGTGAGCCCCACGTTCTGCTTCACTCTCCCCATCTCCCCCCCCTCCCC
MCCCCCAATTTTGTATTTATTTATTTTTTAATTATTTTGTGCAGCGRTGGGGGSGGGGGGGGGGGGGGGG
CGCGCGCCAGGCGGGGCGGGGCGGGGCGAGGGGCGGGGCGGGGCGAGGCGGAGAGGTGCGGCGGCAGCCA
ATCAGAGCGGCGCGCTCCGAAAGTTTCCTTTTATGGCGAGGCGGCGGCGGCGGCGGCCCTATAAAAAGCG
AAGCGCGCGGCGGGCGGGAGTCGCTGCGCGCTGCCTTCGCCCCGTGCCCCGCTCCGCCGCCGCCTCGCGC
CGCCCGCCCCGGCTCTGACTGACCGCGTTACTCCCACAGGTGAGCGGGCGGGACGGCCCTTCTCCTCCGG
GCTGTAATTAGCTGAGCAAGAGGTAAGGGTTTAAGGGATGGTTGGTTGGTGGGGTATTAATGTTTAATTA
CCTGGAGCACCTGCCTGAAATCACTTTTTTTCAGGTTGGACCGGTTATACTGCGGCCGCCACCATGGTGA
GCAAGGGCGAGGAGCTGTTCACCGGGGTGGTGCCCATCCTGGTCGAGCTGGACGGCGACGTAAACGGCCA
CAAGTTCAGCGTCCGCGGCGAGGGCGAGGGCGATGCCACCAACGGCAAGCTGACCCTGAAGTTCATCTGC
ACCACCGGCAAGCTGCCCGTGCCCTGGCCCACCCTCGTGACCACCTTCGGCTACGGCGTGGCCTGCTTCA
GCCGCTACCCCGACCACATGAAGCAGCACGACTTCTTCAAGTCCGCCATGCCCGAAGGCTACGTCCAGGA
GCGCACCATCTCTTTCAAGGACGACGGTACCTACAAGACCCGCGCCGAGGTGAAGTTCGAGGGCGACACC
CTGGTGAACCGCATCGAGCTGAAGGGCATCGACTTCAAGGAGGACGGCAACATCCTGGGGCACAAGCTGG
AGTACAACTTCAACAGCCACTACGTCTATATCACGGCCGACAAGCAGAAGAACTGCATCAAGGCTAACTT
CAAGATCCGCCACAACGTTGAGGACGGCAGCGTGCAGCTCGCCGACCACTACCAGCAGAACACCCCCATC
GGCGACGGCCCCGTGCTGCTGCCCGACAACCACTACCTGAGCCATCAGTCCAAGCTGAGCAAAGACCCCA
ACGAGAAGCGCGATCACATGGTCCTGCTGGAGTTCGTGACCGCCGCCGGGATTACACATGGCATGGACGA
GCTGTACAAGTAGCCTGCAGGGACGAGTTTATCTGTACCTTCAACCAGAGTCTTTGATCTACAAAGGAGC
TACAGATACTACTTTAAGGCGCGCCCTGTGCCTTCTAGTTGCCAGCCATCTGTTGTTTGCCCCTCCCCCG
TGCCTTCCTTGACCCTGGAAGGTGCCACTCCCACTGTCCTTTCCTAATAAAATGAGGAAATTGCATCGCA
TTGTCTGAGTAGGTGTCATTCTATTCTGGGGGGTGGGGTGGGGCAGGACAGCAAGGGGGAGGATTGGGAA
GAGAATAGCAGGCATGATGGGGACTCGGTACCAAATTCCAGAAAAGAGGCCTCCCGAAAGGGGGGCCTTT
TTTCGTTTTGGTCCGATATCCGTTACATAACTTACGGTAAATGGCCCGCCTGGCTGACCGCCCAACGACC
CCCGCCCATTGACGTCAATAGTAACGCCAATAGGGACTTTCCATTGACGTCAATGGGTGGAGTATTTACG
GTAAACTGCCCACTTGGCAGTACATCAAGTGTATCATATGCCAAGTACGCCCCCTATTGACGTCAATGAC
GGTAAATGGCCCGCCTGGCATTGTGCCCAGTACATGACCTTATGGGACTTTCCTACTTGGCAGTACATCT
ACGTATTAGTCATCGCTATTACCATGGTCGAGGTGAGCCCCACGTTCTGCTTCACTCTCCCCATCTCCCC
CCCCTCCCCACCCCCAATTTTGTATTTATTTATTTTTTAATTATTTTGTGCAGCGATGGGGGCGGGGGGG
GGGGGGGGGCGCGCSCCGGGGGGGGGGGGGGGGGGGGGGGGGGGGGGGGGGGGGGGGGGGGGGGGGGGGG
SGGSRGCCAAWCAGAGCGGCGCGCYCCGAAAGTTTCCTTTTATGGCGAGGCGGCGGCGGCGGCGGCCCTA
TAAAAAGCGAAGCGCGCGGCGGGCGGGAGTCGCTGCGCGCTGCCTTCGCCCCGTGCCCCGCTCCGCCGCC
GCCTCGCGCCGCCCGCCCCGGCTCTGACTGACCGCGTTACTCCCACAGGTGAGCGGGCGGGACGGCCCTT
CTCCTCCGGGCTGTAATTAGCTGAGCAAGAGGTAAGGGTTTAAGGGATGGTTGGTTGGTGGGGTATTAAT
GTTTAATTACCTGGAGCACCTGCCTGAAATCACTTTTTTTCAGGTTGGACTAGTATGGTGAGTAAAGGAG
AGGCCGTTATAAAAGAGTTCATGCGGTTCAAGGTACACATGGAGGGATCAATGAACGGACACGAGTTCGA
AATCGAAGGGGAAGGAGAGGGCAGGCCCTATGAGGGTACTCAGACCGCCAAACTCAAAGTGACAAAGGGA
GGCCCTTTGCCTTTCTCTTGGGACATCTTGTCACCACAATTTATGTATGGCTCCCGAGCATTTATAAAAC
ACCCAGCAGACATACCCGATTACTACAAGCAGTCTTTCCCAGAAGGTTTTAAATGGGAAAGGGTCATGAA
CTTTGAGGATGGTGGTGCTGTGACGGTGACGCAGGATACTTCTTTGGAGGACGGAACACTCATCTACAAG
GTAAAGCTCAGGGGCACGAACTTCCCGCCGGACGGACCAGTCATGCAGAAAAAGACTATGGGATGGGAGG
CTTCCACCGAACGGTTGTATCCCGAGGACGGTGTTTTGAAGGGAGATATAAAAATGGCTCTTCGGCTGAA
AGATGGAGGCAGATACTTGGCAGATTTTAAGACCACGTATAAGGCAAAAAAACCAGTGCAAATGCCGGGA
GCATATAACGTTGACCGCAAACTGGACATCACCTCACATAACGAGGATTATACAGTAGTAGAACAGTACG
AAAGAAGCGAAGGGAGGCACAGCACCGGGGGTATGGATGAGCTGTATAAGTGATAGGCATGCTGTTTGAA
TGAGGCTTCAGTACTTTACAGAATCGTTGCCTGCACATCTTGGAAACACTTGCTGGGATTACTTCGACTT
CTTAACCCAACAGAAGGCTCGAGAAGGTATATTGCTGTTGACAGTGAGCGCCCAGAGTCTTTGATCTACA
AATAGTGAAGCCACAGATGTATTTGTAGATCAAAGACTCTGGTTGCCTACTGCCTCGGACTTCAAGGGGC
TAGAATTCGAGCAATTATCTTGTTTACTAAAACTGAATACCTTGCTATCTCTTTGATACATTTTTACAAA
GCTGAATTAAAATGGTATAAATTAAATCACTTTTTTCAATTGACGCGTGATCTAATTCTACCGGGTAGGG
GAGGCGCTTTTCCCAAGGCAGTCTGGAGCATGGCCGCACTCCTCAGGTGCAGGCTGCCTATCAGAAGGTG
GTGGCTGGTGTGGCCAATGCCCTGGCTCACAAATACCACTGAGATCTTTTTCCCTCTGCCAAAAATTATG
GGGACATCATGAAGCCCCTTGAGCATCTGACTTCTGGCTAATAAAGGAAATTTATTTTCATTGCAATAGT
GTGTTGGAATTTTTTGTGTCTCTCACTCGGAAGGACATATGGGAGGGCAAATCATTTAAAACATCAGAAT
GAGTATTTGGTTTAGAGTTTGGCAACATATGCCCATATGCTGGCTGCCATGAACAAAGGTTGGCTATAAA
GAGGTCATCAGTATATGAAACAGCCCCCTGCTGTCCATTCCTTATTCCATAGAAAAGCCTTGACTTGAGG
TTAGATTTTTTTTATATTTTGTTTTGTGTTATTTTTTTCTTTAACATCCCTAAAATTTTCCTTACATGTT
TTACTAGCCAGATTTTTCCTCCTCTCCTGACTACTCCCAGTCATAGCTGTCCCTCTTCTCTTATGGAGAT
CCCTCGACCTGCAGCCCAAGCTTGGCGTAATCATGGTCATAGCTGTTTCCTGTGTGAAATTGTTATCCGC
TCACAATTCCACACAACATACGAGCCGGAAGCATAAAGTGTAAAGCCTGGGGTGCCTAATGAGTGAGCTA
ACTCACATTAATTGCGTTGCGCTCACTGCCCGCTTTCCAGTCGGGAAACCTGTCGTGCCAGCGGATCCGC
ATCTCAATTAGTCAGCAACCATAGTCCCGCCCCTAACTCCGCCCATCCCGCCCCTAACTCCGCCCAGTTC
CGCCCATTCTCCGCCCCATGGCTGACTAATTTTTTTTATTTATGCAGAGGCCGAGGCCGCCTCGGCCTCT
GAGCTATTCCAGAAGTAGTGAGGAGGCTTTTTTGGAGGCCTAGGCTTTTGCAAAAAGCTAACTTGTTTAT
TGCAGCTTATAATGGTTACAAATAAAGCAATAGCATCACAAATTTCACAAATAAAGCATTTTTTTCACTG
CATTCTAGTTGTGGTTTGTCCAAACTCATCAATGTATCTTATCATGTCTGGATCCGCTGCATTAATGAAT
CGGCCAACGCGCGGGGAGAGGCGGTTTGCGTATTGGGCGCTCTTCCGCTTCCTCGCTCACTGACTCGCTG
CGCTCGGTCGTTCGGCTGCGGCGAGCGGTATCAGCTCACTCAAAGGCGGTAATACGGTTATCCACAGAAT
CAGGGGATAACGCAGGAAAGAACATGTGAGCAAAAGGCCAGCAAAAGGCCAGGAACCGTAAAAAGGCCGC
GTTGCTGGCGTTTTTCCATAGGCTCCGCCCCCCTGACGAGCATCACAAAAATCGACGCTCAAGTCAGAGG
TGGCGAAACCCGACAGGACTATAAAGATACCAGGCGTTTCCCCCTGGAAGCTCCCTCGTGCGCTCTCCTG
TTCCGACCCTGCCGCTTACCGGATACCTGTCCGCCTTTCTCCCTTCGGGAAGCGTGGCGCTTTCTCATAG
CTCACGCTGTAGGTATCTCAGTTCGGTGTAGGTCGTTCGCTCCAAGCTGGGCTGTGTGCACGAACCCCCC
GTTCAGCCCGACCGCTGCGCCTTATCCGGTAACTATCGTCTTGAGTCCAACCCGGTAAGACACGACTTAT
CGCCACTGGCAGCAGCCACTGGTAACAGGATTAGCAGAGCGAGGTATGTAGGCGGTGCTACAGAGTTCTT
GAAGTGGTGGCCTAACTACGGCTACACTAGAAGAACAGTATTTGGTATCTGCGCTCTGCTGAAGCCAGTT
ACCTTCGGAAAAAGAGTTGGTAGCTCTTGATCCGGCAAACAAACCACCGCTGGTAGCGGTGGTTTTTTTG
TTTGCAAGCAGCAGATTACGCGCAGAAAAAAAGGATCTCAAGAAGATCCTTTGATCTTTTCTACGGGGTC
TGACGCTCAGTGGAACGAAAACTCACGTTAAGGGATTTTGGTCATGAGATTATCAAAAAGGATCTTCACC
TAGATCCTTTTAAATTAAAAATGAAGTTTTAAATCAATCTAAAGTATATATGAGTAAACTTGGTCTGACA
GTTACCAATGCTTAATCAGTGAGGCACCTATCTCAGCGATCTGTCTATTTCGTTCATCCATAGTTGCCTG
ACTCCCCGTCGTGTAGATAACTACGATACGGGAGGGCTTACCATCTGGCCCCAGTGCTGCAATGATACCG
CGAGACCCACGCTCACCGGCTCCAGATTTATCAGCAATAAACCAGCCAGCCGGAAGGGCCGAGCGCAGAA
GTGGTCCTGCAACTTTATCCGCCTCCATCCAGTCTATTAATTGTTGCCGGGAAGCTAGAGTAAGTAGTTC
GCCAGTTAATAGTTTGCGCAACGTTGTTGCCATTGCTACAGGCATCGTGGTGTCACGCTCGTCGTTTGGT
ATGGCTTCATTCAGCTCCGGTTCCCAACGATCAAGGCGAGTTACATGATCCCCCATGTTGTGCAAAAAAG
CGGTTAGCTCCTTCGGTCCTCCGATCGTTGTCAGAAGTAAGTTGGCCGCAGTGTTATCACTCATGGTTAT
GGCAGCACTGCATAATTCTCTTACTGTCATGCCATCCGTAAGATGCTTTTCTGTGACTGGTGAGTACTCA
ACCAAGTCATTCTGAGAATAGTGTATGCGGCGACCGAGTTGCTCTTGCCCGGCGTCAATACGGGATAATA
CCGCGCCACATAGCAGAACTTTAAAAGTGCTCATCATTGGAAAACGTTCTTCGGGGCGAAAACTCTCAAG
GATCTTACCGCTGTTGAGATCCAGTTCGATGTAACCCACTCGTGCACCCAACTGATCTTCAGCATCTTTT
ACTTTCACCAGCGTTTCTGGGTGAGCAAAAACAGGAAGGCAAAATGCCGCAAAAAAGGGAATAAGGGCGA
CACGGAAATGTTGAATACTCATACTCTTCCTTTTTCAATATTATTGAAGCATTTATCAGGGTTATTGTCT
CATGAGCGGATACATATTTGAATGTATTTAGAAAAATAAACAAATAGGGGTTCCGCGCACATTTCCCCGA
AAAGTGCCACCTG
